>Addgene plasmid #46948 | pINDUCER21 (ORF-EG) | addgene full sequence | sequence record 392924 | Addgene NGS Result
TGGAAGGGCTAATTCACTCCCAAAGAAGACAAGATATCCTTGATCTGTGGATCTACCACACACAAGGCTA
CTTCCCTGATTAGCAGAACTACACACCAGGGCCAGGGGTCAGATATCCACTGACCTTTGGATGGTGCTAC
AAGCTAGTACCAGTTGAGCCAGATAAGGTAGAAGAGGCCAATAAAGGAGAGAACACCAGCTTGTTACACC
CTGTGAGCCTGCATGGGATGGATGACCCGGAGAGAGAAGTGTTAGAGTGGAGGTTTGACAGCCGCCTAGC
ATTTCATCACGTGGCCCGAGAGCTGCATCCGGAGTACTTCAAGAACTGCTGATATCGAGCTTGCTACAAG
GGACTTTCCGCTGGGGACTTTCCAGGGAGGCGTGGCCTGGGCGGGACTGGGGAGTGGCGAGCCCTCAGAT
CCTGCATATAAGCAGCTGCTTTTTGCCTGTACTGGGTCTCTCTGGTTAGACCAGATCTGAGCCTGGGAGC
TCTCTGGCTAACTAGGGAACCCACTGCTTAAGCCTCAATAAAGCTTGCCTTGAGTGCTTCAAGTAGTGTG
TGCCCGTCTGTTGTGTGACTCTGGTAACTAGAGATCCCTCAGACCCTTTTAGTCAGTGTGGAAAATCTCT
AGCAGTGGCGCCCGAACAGGGACTTGAAAGCGAAAGGGAAACCAGAGGAGCTCTCTCGACGCAGGACTCG
GCTTGCTGAAGCGCGCACGGCAAGAGGCGAGGGGCGGCGACTGGTGAGTACGCCAAAAATTTTGACTAGC
GGAGGCTAGAAGGAGAGAGATGGGTGCGAGAGCGTCAGTATTAAGCGGGGGAGAATTAGATCGCGATGGG
AAAAAATTCGGTTAAGGCCAGGGGGAAAGAAAAAATATAAATTAAAACATATAGTATGGGCAAGCAGGGA
GCTAGAACGATTCGCAGTTAATCCTGGCCTGTTAGAAACATCAGAAGGCTGTAGACAAATACTGGGACAG
CTACAACCATCCCTTCAGACAGGATCAGAAGAACTTAGATCATTATATAATACAGTAGCAACCCTCTATT
GTGTGCATCAAAGGATAGAGATAAAAGACACCAAGGAAGCTTTAGACAAGATAGAGGAAGAGCAAAACAA
AAGTAAGACCACCGCACAGCAAGCGGCCGGCCGCTGATCTTCAGACCTGGAGGAGGAGATATGAGGGACA
ATTGGAGAAGTGAATTATATAAATATAAAGTAGTAAAAATTGAACCATTAGGAGTAGCACCCACCAAGGC
AAAGAGAAGAGTGGTGCAGAGAGAAAAAAGAGCAGTGGGAATAGGAGCTTTGTTCCTTGGGTTCTTGGGA
GCAGCAGGAAGCACTATGGGCGCAGCGTCAATGACGCTGACGGTACAGGCCAGACAATTATTGTCTGGTA
TAGTGCAGCAGCAGAACAATTTGCTGAGGGCTATTGAGGCGCAACAGCATCTGTTGCAACTCACAGTCTG
GGGCATCAAGCAGCTCCAGGCAAGAATCCTGGCTGTGGAAAGATACCTAAAGGATCAACAGCTCCTGGGG
ATTTGGGGTTGCTCTGGAAAACTCATTTGCACCACTGCTGTGCCTTGGAATGCTAGTTGGAGTAATAAAT
CTCTGGAACAGATTTGGAATCACACGACCTGGATGGAGTGGGACAGAGAAATTAACAATTACACAAGCTT
AATACACTCCTTAATTGAAGAATCGCAAAACCAGCAAGAAAAGAATGAACAAGAATTATTGGAATTAGAT
AAATGGGCAAGTTTGTGGAATTGGTTTAACATAACAAATTGGCTGTGGTATATAAAATTATTCATAATGA
TAGTAGGAGGCTTGGTAGGTTTAAGAATAGTTTTTGCTGTACTTTCTATAGTGAATAGAGTTAGGCAGGG
ATATTCACCATTATCGTTTCAGACCCACCTCCCAACCCCGAGGGGACCCGACAGGCCCGAAGGAATAGAA
GAAGAAGGTGGAGAGAGAGACAGAGACAGATCCATTCGATTAGTGAACGGATCTCGACGGTATCGCCGAA
TTCACAAATGGCAGTATTCATCCACAATTTTAAAAGAAAAGGGGGGATTGGGGGGTACAGTGCAGGGGAA
AGAATAGTAGACATAATAGCAACAGACATACAAACTAAAGAATTACAAAAACAAATTACAAAAATTCAAA
ATTTTCGGGTTTATTACAGGGACAGCAGAGATCCAGTTTGGACTAGGATCCTTTACCACTCCCTATCAGT
GATAGAGAAAAGTGAAAGTCGAGTTTACCACTCCCTATCAGTGATAGAGAAAAGTGAAAGTCGAGTTTAC
CACTCCCTATCAGTGATAGAGAAAAGTGAAAGTCGAGTTTACCACTCCCTATCAGTGATAGAGAAAAGTG
AAAGTCGAGTTTACCACTCCCTATCAGTGATAGAGAAAAGTGAAAGTCGAGTTTACCACTCCCTATCAGT
GATAGAGAAAAGTGAAAGTCGAGTTTACCACTCCCTATCAGTGATAGAGAAAAGTGAAAGTCGAGCTCGG
TACCCGGGTCGAGGTAGGCGTGTACGGTGGGAGGCCTATATAAGCAGAGCTCGTTTAGTGAACCGTCAGA
TCGCCTGGAGACGCCATCCACGCTGTTTTGACCTCCATAGAAGACACCGGGACCGATCCAGCCTCCGCGG
CCCCGAACTAGTCCAGTGTGGTGGAATTCTGCAGATATCAACAAGTTTGTACAAAAAAGCTGAACGAGAA
ACGTAAAATGATATAAATATCAATATATTAAATTAGATTTTGCATAAAAAACAGACTACATAATACTGTA
AAACACAACATATCCAGTCACTATGGCGGCCGCATTAGGCACCCCAGGCTTTACACTTTATGCTTCCGGC
TCGTATAATGTGTGGATTTTGAGTTAGGATCCGTCGAGATTTTCAGGAGCTAAGGAAGCTAAAATGGAGA
AAAAAATCACTGGATATACCACCGTTGATATATCCCAATGGCATCGTAAAGAACATTTTGAGGCATTTCA
GTCAGTTGCTCAATGTACCTATAACCAGACCGTTCAGCTGGATATTACGGCCTTTTTAAAGACCGTAAAG
AAAAATAAGCACAAGTTTTATCCGGCCTTTATTCACATTCTTGCCCGCCTGATGAATGCTCATCCGGAAT
TCCGTATGGCAATGAAAGACGGTGAGCTGGTGATATGGGATAGTGTTCACCCTTGTTACACCGTTTTCCA
TGAGCAAACTGAAACGTTTTCATCGCTCTGGAGTGAATACCACGACGATTTCCGGCAGTTTCTACACATA
TATTCGCAAGATGTGGCGTGTTACGGTGAAAACCTGGCCTATTTCCCTAAAGGGTTTATTGAGAATATGT
TTTTCGTCTCAGCCAATCCCTGGGTGAGTTTCACCAGTTTTGATTTAAACGTGGCCAATATGGACAACTT
CTTCGCCCCCGTTTTCACCATGGGCAAATATTATACGCAAGGCGACAAGGTGCTGATGCCGCTGGCGATT
CAGGTTCATCATGCCGTTTGTGATGGCTTCCATGTCGGCAGAATGCTTAATGAATTACAACAGTACTGCG
ATGAGTGGCAGGGCGGGGCGTAAAGATCTGGATCCGGCTTACTAAAAGCCAGATAACAGTATGCGTATTT
GCGCGCTGATTTTTGCGGTATAAGAATATATACTGATATGTATACCCGAAGTATGTCAAAAAGAGGTATG
CTATGAAGCAGCGTATTACAGTGACAGTTGACAGCGACAGCTATCAGTTGCTCAAGGCATATATGATGTC
AATATCTCCGGTCTGGTAAGCACAACCATGCAGAATGAAGCCCGTCGTCTGCGTGCCGAACGCTGGAAAG
CGGAAAATCAGGAAGGGATGGCTGAGGTCGCCCGGTTTATTGAAATGAACGGCTCTTTTGCTGACGAGAA
CAGGGGCTGGTGAAATGCAGTTTAAGGTTTACACCTATAAAAGAGAGAGCCGTTATCGTCTGTTTGTGGA
TGTACAGAGTGATATTATTGACACGCCCGGGCGACGGATGGTGATCCCCCTGGCCAGTGCACGTCTGCTG
TCAGATAAAGTCTCCCGTGAACTTTACCCGGTGGTGCATATCGGGGATGAAAGCTGGCGCATGATGACCA
CCGATATGGCCAGTGTGCCGGTCTCCGTTATCGGGGAAGAAGTGGCTGATCTCAGCCACCGCGAAAATGA
CATCAAAAACGCCATTAACCTGATGTTCTGGGGAATATAAATGTCAGGCTCCCTTATACACAGCCAGTCT
GCAGGTCGACCATAGTGACTGGATATGTTGTGTTTTACAGTATTATGTAGTCTGTTTTTTATGCAAAATC
TAATTTAATATATTGATATTTATATCATTTTACGTTTCTCGTTCAGCTTTCTTGTACAAAGTGGTTGATA
TCCAGCACAGTGGCGGCCGCTCGAGTCTAGAGGGCCCGCGGTTCGAATACCCATACGACGTCCCAGACTA
CGCTTAGTAATGATTAATTAAACTAGAAATTCTACCGGGTAGGGGAGGCGCTTTTCCCAAGGCAGTCTGG
AGTAACCCACCCAAGATCTGGCCTCCGCGCCGGGTTTTGGCGCCTCCCGCGGGCGCCCCCCTCCTCACGG
CGAGCCGCGTAAGATCTGGCCTCCGCGCCGGGTTTTGGCGCCTCCCGCGGGCGCCCCCCTCCTCACGGCG
AGCCTAGTCGTGAGGCTCCGGTGCCCGTCAGTGGGCAGAGCGCACATCGCCCACAGTCCCCGAGAAGTTG
GGGGGAGGGGTCGGCAATTGAACCGGTGCCTAGAGAAGGTGGCGCGGGGTAAACTGGGAAAGTGATGTCG
TGTACTGGCTCCGCCTTTTTCCCGAGGGTGGGGGAGAACCGTATATAAGTGCAGTAGTCGCCGTGAACGT
TCTTTTTCGCAACGGGTTTGCCGCCAGAACACAGGTAAGTGCCGTGTGTGGTTCCCGCGGGCCTGGCCTC
TTTACGGGTTATGGCCCTTGCGTGCCTTGAATTACTTCCACCTGGCTGCAGTACGTGATTCTTGATCCCG
AGCTTCGGGTTGGAAGTGGGTGGGAGAGTTCGAGGCCTTGCGCTTAAGGAGCCCCTTCGCCTCGTGCTTG
AGTTGAGGCCTGGCCTGGGCGCTGGGGCCGCCGCGTGCGAATCTGGTGGCACCTTCGCGCCTGTCTCGCT
GCTTTCGATAAGTCTCTAGCCATTTAAAATTTTTGATGACCTGCTGCGACGCTTTTTTTCTGGCAAGATA
GTCTTGTAAATGCGGGCCAAGATCTGCACACTGGTATTTCGGTTTTTGGGGCCGCGGGCGGCGACGGGGC
CCGTGCGTCCCAGCGCACATGTTCGGCGAGGCGGGGCCTGCGAGCGCGGCCACCGAGAATCGGACGGGGG
TAGTCTCAAGCTGGCCGGCCTGCTCTGGTGCCTGGCCTCGCGCCGCCGTGTATCGCCCCGCCCTGGGCGG
CAAGGCTGGCCCGGTCGGCACCAGTTGCGTGAGCGGAAAGATGGCCGCTTCCCGGCCCTGCTGCAGGGAG
CTCAAAATGGAGGACGCGGCGCTCGGGAGAGCGGGCGGGTGAGTCACCCACACAAAGGAAAAGGGCCTTT
CCGTCCTCAGCCGTCGCTTCATGTGACTCCACGGAGTACCGGGCGCCGTCCAGGCACCTCGATTAGTTCT
CGAGCTTTTGGAGTACGTCGTCTTTAGGTTGGGGGGAGGGGTTTTATGCGATGGAGTTTCCCCACACTGA
GTGGGTGGAGACTGAAGTTAGGCCAGCTTGGCACTTGATGTAATTCTCCTTGGAATTTGCCCTTTTTGAG
TTTGGATCTTGGTTCATTCTCAAGCCTCAGACAGTGGTTCAAAGTTTTTTTCTTCCATTTCAGGTGTCGT
GAAGCGGCCGCCATGCTAGTAAATTGTCCGCTAAATTCTGGCCGTTTTTGGCTTTTTTGTTAGACGGATC
CATAACTTCGTATAATGTATGCTATACGAAGTTATGCCACCATGTCTAGACTGGACAAGAGCAAAGTCAT
AAACGGAGCTCTGGAATTACTCAATGGTGTCGGTATCGAAGGCCTGACGACAAGGAAACTCGCTCAAAAG
CTGGGAGTTGAGCAGCCTACCCTGTACTGGCACGTGAAGAACAAGCGGGCCCTGCTCGATGCCCTGCCAA
TCGAGATGCTGGACAGGCATCATACCCACTTCTGCCCCCTGGAAGGCGAGTCATGGCAAGACTTTCTGCG
GAACAACGCCAAGTCATACCGCTGTGCTCTCCTCTCACATCGCGACGGGGCTAAAGTGCATCTCGGCACC
CGCCCAACAGAGAAACAGTACGAAACCCTGGAAAATCAGCTCGCGTTCCTGTGTCAGCAAGGCTTCTCCC
TGGAGAACGCACTGTACGCTCTGTCCGCCGTGGGCCACTTTACACTGGGCTGCGTATTGGAGGAACAGGA
GCATCAAGTAGCAAAAGAGGAAAGAGAGACACCTACCACCGATTCTATGCCCCCACTTCTGAGACAAGCA
ATTGAGCTGTTCGACCGGCAGGGAGCCGAACCTGCCTTCCTTTTCGGCCTGGAACTAATCATATGTGGCC
TGGAGAAACAGCTAAAGTGCGAAAGCGGCGGGCCGACCGACGCCCTTGACGATTTTGACTTAGACATGCT
CCCAGCCGATGCCCTTGACGACTTTGACCTTGATATGCTGCCTGCTGACGCTCTTGACGATTTTGACCTT
GACATGCTCCCCGGGTAACTAAGTAAGGATCCGCGGCCGCACTAGAGGAATTCCGCCCCTCTCCCCCCCC
CCCTCCCCCCCCCCTAACGTTACTGGCCGAAGCCGCTTGGAATAAGGCCGGTGTGCGTTTGTCTATATGT
TATTTTCCACCATATTGCCGTCTTTTGGCAATGTGAGGGCCCGGAAACCTGGCCCTGTCTTCTTGACGAG
CATTCCTAGGGGTCTTTCCCCTCTCGCCAAAGGAATGCAAGGTCTGTTGAATGTCGTGAAGGAAGCAGTT
CCTCTGGAAGCTTCTTGAAGACAAACAACGTCTGTAGCGACCCTTTGCAGGCAGCGGAACCCCCCACCTG
GCGACAGGTGCCTCTGCGGCCAAAAGCCACGTGTATAAGATACACCTGCAAAGGCGGCACAACCCCAGTG
CCACGTTGTGAGTTGGATAGTTGTGGAAAGAGTCAAATGGCTCTCCTCAAGCGTATTCAACAAGGGGCTG
AAGGATGCCCAGAAGGTACCCCATTGTATGGGATCTGATCTGGGGCCTCGGTGCACATGCTTTACATGTG
TTTAGTCGAGGTTAAAAAAACGTCTAGGCCCCCCGAACCACGGGGACGTGGTTTTCCTTTGAAAAACACG
ATGATAAGCTTACCGGTCCACCATGGTGAGCAAGGGCGAGGAGCTGTTCACCGGGGTGGTGCCCATCCTG
GTCGAGCTGGACGGCGACGTAAACGGCCACAAGTTCAGCGTGTCCGGCGAGGGCGAGGGCGATGCCACCT
ACGGCAAGCTGACCCTGAAGTTCATCTGCACCACCGGCAAGCTGCCCGTGCCCTGGCCCACCCTCGTGAC
CACCCTGACCTACGGCGTGCAGTGCTTCAGCCGCTACCCCGACCACATGAAGCAGCACGACTTCTTCAAG
TCCGCCATGCCCGAAGGCTACGTCCAGGAGCGCACCATCTTCTTCAAGGACGACGGCAACTACAAGACCC
GCGCCGAGGTGAAGTTCGAGGGCGACACCCTGGTGAACCGCATCGAGCTGAAGGGCATCGACTTCAAGGA
GGACGGCAACATCCTGGGGCACAAGCTGGAGTACAACTACAACAGCCACAACGTCTATATCATGGCCGAC
AAGCAGAAGAACGGCATCAAGGTGAACTTCAAGATCCGCCACAACATCGAGGACGGCAGCGTGCAGCTCG
CCGACCACTACCAGCAGAACACCCCCATCGGCGACGGCCCCGTGCTGCTGCCCGACAACCACTACCTGAG
CACCCAGTCCGCCCTGAGCAAAGACCCCAACGAGAAGCGCGATCACATGGTCCTGCTGGAGTTCGTGACC
GCCGCCGGGATCACTCTCGGCATGGACGAGCTGTACAAGTAAGCATGCCCGACGGCGAGGATCTCGTCGT
GACCCATGGCGATGCCTGCTTGCCGAATATCATGGTGGAAAATGGCCGCTTTTCTGGATTCATCGACTGT
GGCCGGCTGGGTGTGGCGGACCGCTATCAGGACATAGCGTTGGCTACCCGTGATATTGCTGAAGAGCTTG
GCGGCGAATGGGCTGACCGCTTCCTCGTGCTTTACGGTATCGCCGCTCCCGATTCGCAGCGCATCGCCTT
CTATCGCCTTCTTGACGAGTTCTTCTGATGTACAAGTAAAGCGGCCGCGACTCTAGATCATAATCAGCCA
TACCACATTTGTAGAGGTTTTACTTGCTTTAAAAAACCTCCCACACCTCCCCCTGAACCTGAAACATAAA
ATGAATGCAATTGTTGTTGTTTAGTCCCTCCCAATTCGATATCAAGCTTATCGCGATAGATCCTAATCAA
CCTCTGGATTACAAAATTTGTGAAAGATTGACTGGTATTCTTAACTATGTTGCTCCTTTTACGCTATGTG
GATACGCTGCTTTAATGCCTTTGTATCATGCTATTGCTTCCCGTATGGCTTTCATTTTCTCCTCCTTGTA
TAAATCCTGGTTGCTGTCTCTTTATGAGGAGTTGTGGCCCGTTGTCAGGCAACGTGGCGTGGTGTGCACT
GTGTTTGCTGACGCAACCCCCACTGGTTGGGGCATTGCCACCACCTGTCAGCTCCTTTCCGGGACTTTCG
CTTTCCCCCTCCCTATTGCCACGGCGGAACTCATCGCCGCCTGCCTTGCCCGCTGCTGGACAGGGGCTCG
GCTGTTGGGCACTGACAATTCCGTGGTGTTGTCGGGGAAATCATCGTCCTTTCCTTGGCTGCTCGCCTGT
GTTGCCACCTGGATTCTGCGCGGGACGTCCTTCTGCTACGTCCCTTCGGCCCTCAATCCAGCGGACCTTC
CTTCCCGCGGCCTGCTGCCGGCTCTGCGGCCTCTTCCGCGTCTTCGCCTTCGCCCTCAGACGAGTCGGAT
CTCCCTTTGGGCCGCCTCCCCGCCTGAGATCCTTTAAGACCAATGACTTACAAGGCAGCTGTAGATCTTA
GCCACTTTTTAAAAGAAAAGGGGGGACTGGAAGGGCTAATTCACTCCCAACGAAGACAAGATCTGCTTTT
TGCTTGTACTGGGTCTCTCTGGTTAGACCAGATCTGAGCCTGGGAGCTCTCTGGCTAACTAGGGAACCCA
CTGCTTAAGCCTCAATAAAGCTTGCCTTGAGTGCTTCAAGTAGTGTGTGCCCGTCTGTTGTGTGACTCTG
GTAACTAGAGATCCCTCAGACCCTTTTAGTCAGTGTGGAAAATCTCTAGCAGTAGTAGTTCATGTCATCT
TATTATTCAGTATTTATAACTTGCAAAGAAATGAATATCAGAGAGTGAGAGGCCCGGGTTAATTAAGGAA
AGGGCTAGATCATTCTTGAAGACGAAAGGGCCTCGTGATACGCCTATTTTTATAGGTTAATGTCATGATA
ATAATGGTTTCTTAGACGTCAGGTGGCACTTTTCGGGGAAATGTGCGCGGAACCCCTATTTGTTTATTTT
TCTAAATACATTCAAATATGTATCCGCTCATGAGACAATAACCCTGATAAATGCTTCAATAATATTGAAA
AAGGAAGAGTATGAGTATTCAACATTTCCGTGTCGCCCTTATTCCCTTTTTTGCGGCATTTTGCCTTCCT
GTTTTTGCTCACCCAGAAACGCTGGTGAAAGTAAAAGATGCTGAAGATCAGTTGGGTGCACGAGTGGGTT
ACATCGAACTGGATCTCAACAGCGGTAAGATCCTTGAGAGTTTTCGCCCCGAAGAACGTTTTCCAATGAT
GAGCACTTTTAAAGTTCTGCTATGTGGCGCGGTATTATCCCGTGTTGACGCCGGGCAAGAGCAACTCGGT
CGCCGCATACACTATTCTCAGAATGACTTGGTTGAGTACTCACCAGTCACAGAAAAGCATCTTACGGATG
GCATGACAGTAAGAGAATTATGCAGTGCTGCCATAACCATGAGTGATAACACTGCGGCCAACTTACTTCT
GACAACGATCGGAGGACCGAAGGAGCTAACCGCTTTTTTGCACAACATGGGGGATCATGTAACTCGCCTT
GATCGTTGGGAACCGGAGCTGAATGAAGCCATACCAAACGACGAGCGTGACACCACGATGCCTGTAGCAA
TGGCAACAACGTTGCGCAAACTATTAACTGGCGAACTACTTACTCTAGCTTCCCGGCAACAATTAATAGA
CTGGATGGAGGCGGATAAAGTTGCAGGACCACTTCTGCGCTCGGCCCTTCCGGCTGGCTGGTTTATTGCT
GATAAATCTGGAGCCGGTGAGCGTGGGTCTCGCGGTATCATTGCAGCACTGGGGCCAGATGGTAAGCCCT
CCCGTATCGTAGTTATCTACACGACGGGGAGTCAGGCAACTATGGATGAACGAAATAGACAGATCGCTGA
GATAGGTGCCTCACTGATTAAGCATTGGTAACTGTCAGACCAAGTTTACTCATATATACTTTAGATTGAT
TTAAAACTTCATTTTTAATTTAAAAGGATCTAGGTGAAGATCCTTTTTGATAATCTCATGACCAAAATCC
CTTAACGTGAGTTTTCGTTCCACTGAGCGTCAGACCCCGTAGAAAAGATCAAAGGATCTTCTTGAGATCC
TTTTTTTCTGCGCGTAATCTGCTGCTTGCAAACAAAAAAACCACCGCTACCAGCGGTGGTTTGTTTGCCG
GATCAAGAGCTACCAACTCTTTTTCCGAAGGTAACTGGCTTCAGCAGAGCGCAGATACCAAATACTGTTC
TTCTAGTGTAGCCGTAGTTAGGCCACCACTTCAAGAACTCTGTAGCACCGCCTACATACCTCGCTCTGCT
AATCCTGTTACCAGTGGCTGCTGCCAGTGGCGATAAGTCGTGTCTTACCGGGTTGGACTCAAGACGATAG
TTACCGGATAAGGCGCAGCGGTCGGGCTGAACGGGGGGTTCGTGCACACAGCCCAGCTTGGAGCGAACGA
CCTACACCGAACTGAGATACCTACAGCGTGAGCTATGAGAAAGCGCCACGCTTCCCGAAGGGAGAAAGGC
GGACAGGTATCCGGTAAGCGGCAGGGTCGGAACAGGAGAGCGCACGAGGGAGCTTCCAGGGGGAAACGCC
TGGTATCTTTATAGTCCTGTCGGGTTTCGCCACCTCTGACTTGAGCGTCGATTTTTGTGATGCTCGTCAG
GGGGGCGGAGCCTATGGAAAAACGCCAGCAACGCGGCCTTTTTACGGTTCCTGGCCTTTTGCTGGCCTTT
TGCTCACATGTTCTTTCCTGCGTTATCCCCTGATTCTGTGGATAACCGTATTACCGCCTTTGAGTGAGCT
GATACCGCTCGCCGCAGCCGAACGACCGAGCGCAGCGAGTCAGTGAGCGAGGAAGCGGAAGAGCGCCCAA
TACGCAAACCGCCTCTCCCCGCGCGTTGGCCGATTCATTAATGCAGCAAGCTCATGGCTGACTAATTTTT
TTTATTTATGCAGAGGCCGAGGCCGCCTCGGCCTCTGAGCTATTCCAGAAGTAGTGAGGAGGCTTTTTTG
GAGGCCTAGGCTTTTGCAAAAAGCTCCCCGTGGCACGACAGGTTTCCCGACTGGAAAGCGGGCAGTGAGC
GCAACGCAATTAATGTGAGTTAGCTCACTCATTAGGCACCCCAGGCTTTACACTTTATGCTTCCGGCTCG
TATGTTGTGTGGAATTGTGAGCGGATAACAATTTCACACAGGAAACAGCTATGACATGATTACGAATTTC
ACAAATAAAGCATTTTTTTCACTGCATTCTAGTTGTGGTTTGTCCAAACTCATCAATGTATCTTATCATG
TCTGGATCAACTGGATAACTCAAGCTAACCAAAATCATCCCAAACTTCCCACCCCATACCCTATTACCAC
TGCCAATTACCTGTGGTTTCATTTACTCTAAACCTGTGATTCCTCTGAATTATTTTCATTTTAAAGAAAT
TGTATTTGTTAAATATGTACTACAAACTTAGTAGT
Features (pLannotate 1.2.2; 43 found; start..end, strand, type, name):
    377..634     +  LTR            5' LTR (truncated): truncated 5' long terminal repeat (LTR) from HIV-1
    681..806     +  misc_feature   HIV-1 Ψ: packaging signal of human immunodeficiency virus type 1
    790..1128    +  CDS            HIV-1 gag (fragment): gag protein from human immunodeficiency virus 1; gag
   1303..1536    +  misc_feature   RRE: The Rev response element (RRE) of HIV-1 allows for Rev-dependent mRNA export from the nucleus to the cytoplasm.
   1913..2013    +  CDS            Rev (fragment): human immunodeficiency virus 1 (HIV-1) Rev protein; rev; enhances nuclear export of unspliced and incompletely spliced viral mRNAs
   2058..2175    +  misc_feature   cPPT/CTS: central polypurine tract and central termination sequence of HIV-1
   2230..2500    +  protein_bind   tetracycline response element: contains seven copies of the tetracycline operator tetO tetracycline repressor TetR
   2511..2528    +  misc_feature   MCS (fragment): pUC18/19 multiple cloning site
   2533..2571    +  promoter       minimal CMV promoter: human cytomegalovirus (CMV) immediate early promoter
   2701..2825    +  protein_bind   attR1: mutant version of attR; recombination site for the Gateway® LR reaction LR Clonase™
   2850..2880    +  promoter       lac UV5 promoter: E. coli lac promoter with an "up" mutation
   2904..2933    +  promoter       cat promoter (fragment): promoter of the E. coli cat gene encoding chloramphenicol acetyltransferase
   2934..3593    +  CDS            CmR: chloramphenicol acetyltransferase; cat; confers resistance to chloramphenicol
   3772..3930    +  CDS            ccdA (fragment): CCDA_ECO57 - Also known as H, letA. Experimental evidence at protein level: Swiss-Prot protein existence level 1. Antitoxin component of a type II toxin-antitoxin (TA) system which inhibits the post-segregational killing (PSK) of plasmid-free cells, also referred to as a plasmid addiction system. Binds to and blocks the activity of CcdB; will also remove bound CcdB protein from the CcdB-GyrA complex by forming a CcdA-CcdB complex, a process termed rejuvenation. Functions as a transcriptional corepressor for the ccdAB operon, repression also requires CcdB (By similarity). From Escherichia coli
   3935..4237    +  CDS            ccdB: CCDB_ECOLI - Also known as G, letB, letD. Experimental evidence at protein level: Swiss-Prot protein existence level 1. Toxic component of a type II toxin-antitoxin (TA) system, functioning in plasmid maintainence. Responsible for the post- segregational killing (PSK) of plasmid-free cells, also referred to as a plasmid addiction system. Half-life of over 2 hours. Cell killing by CcdB is accompanied by filamentation, defects in chromosome and plasmid segregation, defects in cell division, formation of anucleate cells, decreased DNA synthesis and plasmid loss. Interferes with the activity of DN
   4281..4405    -  protein_bind   attR2: mutant version of attR; recombination site for the Gateway® LR reaction LR Clonase™
   4517..4552    +  promoter       PGK promoter (fragment): mouse phosphoglycerate kinase 1 promoter
   4570..4625    +  promoter       UbC promoter (fragment): human ubiquitin C promoter
   4638..4693    +  promoter       UbC promoter (fragment): human ubiquitin C promoter
   4704..5882    +  promoter       EF-1α promoter: strong constitutive promoter for human elongation factor EF-1α
   5896..5945    +  promoter       UbC promoter (fragment): human ubiquitin C promoter
   5952..5985    -  protein_bind   loxP: Cre-mediated recombination occurs in the 8-bp core sequence (GCATACAT). Cre recombinase
   5992..6689    +  CDS            rtTA3 (fragment): reverse tetracycline transactivator 3 activates expression from Tet-responsive promoters in the presence of doxycycline
   6619..6729    +  CDS            VP48: 3 tandem repeats of the minimal activation domain of herpes simplex virus VP16 (Cheng et al., 2013)
   6895..7357    +  misc_feature   IRES: internal ribosome entry site (IRES) of the encephalomyocarditis virus (EMCV)
   7373..8092    +  CDS            EGFP: the original enhanced GFP (Yang et al., 1996) mammalian codon-optimized
   8092..8358    +  CDS            NeoR/KanR (fragment): aminoglycoside phosphotransferase confers resistance to neomycin, kanamycin, and G418 (Geneticin®)
   8386..8469    +  CDS            large T antigen (fragment): large T antigen from SV40 (simian virus 40)
   8503..8523    +  misc_feature   MCS (fragment): pBluescript multiple cloning site
   8535..9123    +  misc_feature   WPRE: woodchuck hepatitis virus posttranscriptional regulatory element
   9131..9196    +  CDS            nef (fragment): NEF_HV1Z2 - Experimental evidence at protein level: Swiss-Prot protein existence level 1. Extracellular Nef protein targets CD4(+) T-lymphocytes for apoptosis by interacting with CXCR4 surface receptors. From Human immunodeficiency virus type 1 group M subtype D (isolate Z2/CDC-Z34) (HIV-1).
   9198..9431    +  LTR            3' LTR (ΔU3): self-inactivating 3' long terminal repeat (LTR) from HIV-1
   9636..9740    +  promoter       AmpR promoter: bla
   9741..10601   +  CDS            AmpR: β-lactamase; bla; confers resistance to ampicillin, carbenicillin, and related antibiotics
  10772..11360   +  rep_origin     ori: high-copy-number ColE1/pMB1/pBR322/pUC origin of replication
  11543..11597   +  CDS            lacI (fragment): lac repressor; lacI; The lac repressor binds to the lac operator to inhibit transcription in E. coli. This inhibition can be relieved by adding lactose or isopropyl-β-D-thiogalactopyranoside (IPTG).
  11603..11696   +  rep_origin     SV40 ori (fragment): SV40 origin of replication
  11721..11758   +  CDS            lacI (fragment): lac repressor; lacI; The lac repressor binds to the lac operator to inhibit transcription in E. coli. This inhibition can be relieved by adding lactose or isopropyl-β-D-thiogalactopyranoside (IPTG).
  11771..11792   +  protein_bind   CAP binding site: CAP binding activates transcription in the presence of cAMP. E. coli catabolite activator protein
  11807..11837   +  promoter       lac promoter: promoter for the E. coli lac operon
  11841..11863   +  protein_bind   lac operator (fragment): The lac repressor binds to the lac operator to inhibit transcription in E. coli. This inhibition can be relieved by adding lactose or isopropyl-β-D-thiogalactopyranoside (IPTG). lac repressor encoded by lacI
  11895..11978   +  polyA_signal   SV40 poly(A) signal (fragment): SV40 polyadenylation signal
  12145..329     +  CDS            nef (fragment) (across the origin): NEF_HV1BR - Experimental evidence at protein level: Swiss-Prot protein existence level 1. Extracellular Nef protein targets CD4(+) T-lymphocytes for apoptosis by interacting with CXCR4 surface receptors (PubMed:14990729). From Human immunodeficiency virus type 1 group M subtype B (isolate BRU/LAI) (HIV-1).
