>Addgene plasmid #46948 | pINDUCER21 (ORF-EG) Sequencing Result | analyzer sequence | sequence record 197597
TGGAAGGGCTAATTCACTCCCAAAGAAGACAAGATATCCTTGATCTGTGGATCTACCACACACAAGGCTA
CTTCCCTGATTAGCAGAACTACACACCAGGGCCAGGGGTCAGATATCCACTGACCTTTGGATGGTGCTAC
AAGCTAGTACCAGTTGAGCCAGATAAGGTAGAAGAGGCCAATAAAGGAGAGAACACCAGCTTGTTACACC
CTGTGAGCCTGCATGGGATGGATGACCCGGAGAGAGAAGTGTTAGAGTGGAGGTTTGACAGCCGCCTAGC
ATTTCATCACGTGGCCCGAGAGCTGCATCCGGAGTACTTCAAGAACTGCTGATATCGAGCTTGCTACAAG
GGACTTTCCGCTGGGGACTTTCCAGGGAGGCGTGGCCTGGGCGGGACTGGGGAGTGGCGAGCCCTCAGAT
CCTGCATATAAGCAGCTGCTTTTTGCCTGTACTGGGTCTCTCTGGTTAGACCAGATCTGAGCCTGGGAGC
TCTCTGGCTAACTAGGGAACCCACTGCTTAAGCCTCAATAAAGCTTGCCTTGAGTGCTTCAAGTAGTGTG
TGCCCGTCTGTTGTGTGACTCTGGTAACTAGAGATCCCTCAGACCCTTTTAGTCAGTGTGGAAAATCTCT
AGCAGTGGCGCCCGAACAGGGACTTGAAAGCGAAAGGGAAACCAGAGGAGCTCTCTCGACGCAGGACTCG
GCTTGCTGAAGCGCGCACGGCAAGAGGCGAGGGGCGGCGACTGGTGAGTACGCCAAAAATTTTGACTAGC
GGAGGCTAGAAGGAGAGAGATGGGTGCGAGAGCGTCAGTATTAAGCGGGGGAGAATTAGATCGCGATGGG
AAAAAATTCGGTTAAGGCCAGGGGGAAAGAAAAAATATAAATTAAAACATATAGTATGGGCAAGCAGGGA
GCTAGAACGATTCGCAGTTAATCCTGGCCTGTTAGAAACATCAGAAGGCTGTAGACAAATACTGGGACAG
CTACAACCATCCCTTCAGACAGGATCAGAAGAACTTAGATCATTATATAATACAGTAGCAACCCTCTATT
GTGTGCATCAAAGGATAGAGATAAAAGACACCAAGGAAGCTTTAGACAAGATAGAGGAAGAGCAAAACAA
AAGTAAGACCACCGCACAGCAAGCGGCCGGCCGCTGATCTTCAGACCTGGAGGAGGAGATATGAGGGACA
ATTGGAGAAGTGAATTATATAAATATAAAGTAGTAAAAATTGAACCATTAGGAGTAGCACCCACCAAGGC
AAAGAGAAGAGTGGTGCAGAGAGAAAAAAGAGCAGTGGGAATAGGAGCTTTGTTCCTTGGGTTCTTGGGA
GCAGCAGGAAGCACTATGGGCGCAGCGTCAATGACGCTGACGGTACAGGCCAGACAATTATTGTCTGGTA
TAGTGCAGCAGCAGAACAATTTGCTGAGGGCTATTGAGGCGCAACAGCATCTGTTGCAACTCACAGTCTG
GGGCATCAAGCAGCTCCAGGCAAGAATCCTGGCTGTGGAAAGATACCTAAAGGATCAACAGCTCCTGGGG
ATTTGGGGTTGCTCTGGAAAACTCATTTGCACCACTGCTGTGCCTTGGAATGCTAGTTGGAGTAATAAAT
CTCTGGAACAGATTTGGAATCACACGACCTGGATGGAGTGGGACAGAGAAATTAACAATTACACAAGCTT
AATACACTCCTTAATTGAAGAATCGCAAAACCAGCAAGAAAAGAATGAACAAGAATTATTGGAATTAGAT
AAATGGGCAAGTTTGTGGAATTGGTTTAACATAACAAATTGGCTGTGGTATATAAAATTATTCATAATGA
TAGTAGGAGGCTTGGTAGGTTTAAGAATAGTTTTTGCTGTACTTTCTATAGTGAATAGAGTTAGGCAGGG
ATATTCACCATTATCGTTTCAGACCCACCTCCCAACCCCGAGGGGACCCGACAGGCCCGAAGGAATAGAA
GAAGAAGGTGGAGAGAGAGACAGAGACAGATCCATTCGATTAGTGAACGGATCTCGACGGTATCGCCGAA
TTCACAAATGGCAGTATTCATCCACAATTTTAAAAGAAAAGGGGGGATTGGGGGGTACAGTGCAGGGGAA
AGAATAGTAGACATAATAGCAACAGACATACAAACTAAAGAATTACAAAAACAAATTACAAAAATTCAAA
ATTTTCGGGTTTATTACAGGGACAGCAGAGATCCAGTTTGGACTAGGATCCTTTACCACTCCCTATCAGT
GATAGAGAAAAGTGAAAGTCGAGTTTACCACTCCCTATCAGTGATAGAGAAAAGTGAAAGTCGAGTTTAC
CACTCCCTATCAGTGATAGAGAAAAGTGAAAGTCGAGTTTACCACTCCCTATCAGTGATAGAGAAAAGTG
AAAGTCGAGTTTACCACTCCCTATCAGTGATAGAGAAAAGTGAAAGTCGAGTTTACCACTCCCTATCAGT
GATAGAGAAAAGTGAAAGTCGAGTTTACCACTCCCTATCAGTGATAGAGAAAAGTGAAAGTCGAGCTCGG
TACCCGGGTCGAGGTAGGCGTGTACGGTGGGAGGCCTATATAAGCAGAGCTCGTTTAGTGAACCGTCAGA
TCGCCTGGAGACGCCATCCACGCTGTTTTGACCTCCATAGAAGACACCGGGACCGATCCAGCCTCCGCGG
CCCCGAACTAGTCCAGTGTGGTGGAATTCTGCAGATATCAACAAGTTTGTACAAAAAAGCTGAACGAGAA
ACGTAAAATGATATAAATATCAATATATTAAATTAGATTTTGCATAAAAAACAGACTACATAATACTGTA
AAACACAACATATCCAGTCACTATGGCGGCCGCATTAGGCACCCCAGGCTTTACACTTTATGCTTCCGGC
TCGTATAATGTGTGGATTTTGAGTTAGGATCCGTCGAGATTTTCAGGAGCTAAGGAAGCTAAAATGGAGA
AAAAAATCACTGGATATACCACCGTTGATATATCCCAATGGCATCGTAAAGAACATTTTGAGGCATTTCA
GTCAGTTGCTCAATGTACCTATAACCAGACCGTTCAGCTGGATATTACGGCCTTTTTAAAGACCGTAAAG
AAAAATAAGCACAAGTTTTATCCGGCCTTTATTCACATTCTTGCCCGCCTGATGAATGCTCATCCGGAAT
TCCGTATGGCAATGAAAGACGGTGAGCTGGTGATATGGGATAGTGTTCACCCTTGTTACACCGTTTTCCA
TGAGCAAACTGAAACGTTTTCATCGCTCTGGAGTGAATACCACGACGATTTCCGGCAGTTTCTACACATA
TATTCGCAAGATGTGGCGTGTTACGGTGAAAACCTGGCCTATTTCCCTAAAGGGTTTATTGAGAATATGT
TTTTCGTCTCAGCCAATCCCTGGGTGAGTTTCACCAGTTTTGATTTAAACGTGGCCAATATGGACAACTT
CTTCGCCCCCGTTTTCACCATGGGCAAATATTATACGCAAGGCGACAAGGTGCTGATGCCGCTGGCGATT
CAGGTTCATCATGCCGTTTGTGATGGCTTCCATGTCGGCAGAATGCTTAATGAATTACAACAGTACTGCG
ATGAGTGGCAGGGCGGGGCGTAAAGATCTGGATCCGGCTTACTAAAAGCCAGATAACAGTATGCGTATTT
GCGCGCTGATTTTTGCGGTATAAGAATATATACTGATATGTATACCCGAAGTATGTCAAAAAGAGGTATG
CTATGAAGCAGCGTATTACAGTGACAGTTGACAGCGACAGCTATCAGTTGCTCAAGGCATATATGATGTC
AATATCTCCGGTCTGGTAAGCACAACCATGCAGAATGAAGCCCGTCGTCTGCGTGCCGAACGCTGGAAAG
CGGAAAATCAGGAAGGGATGGCTGAGGTCGCCCGGTTTATTGAAATGAACGGCTCTTTTGCTGACGAGAA
CAGGGGCTGGTGAAATGCAGTTTAAGGTTTACACCTATAAAAGAGAGAGCCGTTATCGTCTGTTTGTGGA
TGTACAGAGTGATATTATTGACACGCCCGGGCGACGGATGGTGATCCCCCTGGCCAGTGCACGTCTGCTG
TCAGATAAAGTCTCCCGTGAACTTTACCCGGTGGTGCATATCGGGGATGAAAGCTGGCGCATGATGACCA
CCGATATGGCCAGTGTGCCGGTCTCCGTTATCGGGGAAGAAGTGGCTGATCTCAGCCACCGCGAAAATGA
CATCAAAAACGCCATTAACCTGATGTTCTGGGGAATATAAATGTCAGGCTCCCTTATACACAGCCAGTCT
GCAGGTCGACCATAGTGACTGGATATGTTGTGTTTTACAGTATTATGTAGTCTGTTTTTTATGCAAAATC
TAATTTAATATATTGATATTTATATCATTTTACGTTTCTCGTTCAGCTTTCTTGTACAAAGTGGTTGATA
TCCAGCACAGTGGCGGCCGCTCGAGTCTAGAGGGCCCGCGGTTCGAATACCCATACGACGTCCCAGACTA
CGCTTAGTAATGATTAATTAAACTAGAAATTCTACCGGGTAGGGGAGGCGCTTTTCCCAAGGCAGTCTGG
AGTAACCCACCCAAGATCTGGCCTCCGCGCCGGGTTTTGGCGCCTCCCGCGGGCGCCCCCCTCCTCACGG
CGAGCCGCGTAAGATCTGGCCTCCGCGCCGGGTTTTGGCGCCTCCCGCGGGCGCCCCCCTCCTCACGGCG
AGCCTAGTCGTGAGGCTCCGGTGCCCGTCAGTGGGCAGAGCGCACATCGCCCACAGTCCCCGAGAAGTTG
GGGGGAGGGGTCGGCAATTGAACCGGTGCCTAGAGAAGGTGGCGCGGGGTAAACTGGGAAAGTGATGTCG
TGTACTGGCTCCGCCTTTTTCCCGAGGGTGGGGGAGAACCGTATATAAGTGCAGTAGTCGCCGTGAACGT
TCTTTTTCGCAACGGGTTTGCCGCCAGAACACAGGTAAGTGCCGTGTGTGGTTCCCGCGGGCCTGGCCTC
TTTACGGGTTATGGCCCTTGCGTGCCTTGAATTACTTCCACCTGGCTGCAGTACGTGATTCTTGATCCCG
AGCTTCGGGTTGGAAGTGGGTGGGAGAGTTCGAGGCCTTGCGCTTAAGGAGCCCCTTCGCCTCGTGCTTG
AGTTGAGGCCTGGCCTGGGCGCTGGGGCCGCCGCGTGCGAATCTGGTGGCACCTTCGCGCCTGTCTCGCT
GCTTTCGATAAGTCTCTAGCCATTTAAAATTTTTGATGACCTGCTGCGACGCTTTTTTTCTGGCAAGATA
GTCTTGTAAATGCGGGCCAAGATCTGCACACTGGTATTTCGGTTTTTGGGGCCGCGGGCGGCGACGGGGC
CCGTGCGTCCCAGCGCACATGTTCGGCGAGGCGGGGCCTGCGAGCGCGGCCACCGAGAATCGGACGGGGG
TAGTCTCAAGCTGGCCGGCCTGCTCTGGTGCCTGGCCTCGCGCCGCCGTGTATCGCCCCGCCCTGGGCGG
CAAGGCTGGCCCGGTCGGCACCAGTTGCGTGAGCGGAAAGATGGCCGCTTCCCGGCCCTGCTGCAGGGAG
CTCAAAATGGAGGACGCGGCGCTCGGGAGAGCGGGCGGGTGAGTCACCCACACAAAGGAAAAGGGCCTTT
CCGTCCTCAGCCGTCGCTTCATGTGACTCCACGGAGTACCGGGCGCCGTCCAGGCACCTCGATTAGTTCT
CGAGCTTTTGGAGTACGTCGTCTTTAGGTTGGGGGGAGGGGTTTTATGCGATGGAGTTTCCCCACACTGA
GTGGGTGGAGACTGAAGTTAGGCCAGCTTGGCACTTGATGTAATTCTCCTTGGAATTTGCCCTTTTTGAG
TTTGGATCTTGGTTCATTCTCAAGCCTCAGACAGTGGTTCAAAGTTTTTTTCTTCCATTTCAGGTGTCGT
GAAGCGGCCGCCATGCTAGTAAATTGTCCGCTAAATTCTGGCCGTTTTTGGCTTTTTTGTTAGACGGATC
CATAACTTCGTATAATGTATGCTATACGAAGTTATGCCACCATGTCTAGACTGGACAAGAGCAAAGTCAT
AAACGGAGCTCTGGAATTACTCAATGGTGTCGGTATCGAAGGCCTGACGACAAGGAAACTCGCTCAAAAG
CTGGGAGTTGAGCAGCCTACCCTGTACTGGCACGTGAAGAACAAGCGGGCCCTGCTCGATGCCCTGCCAA
TCGAGATGCTGGACAGGCATCATACCCACTTCTGCCCCCTGGAAGGCGAGTCATGGCAAGACTTTCTGCG
GAACAACGCCAAGTCATACCGCTGTGCTCTCCTCTCACATCGCGACGGGGCTAAAGTGCATCTCGGCACC
CGCCCAACAGAGAAACAGTACGAAACCCTGGAAAATCAGCTCGCGTTCCTGTGTCAGCAAGGCTTCTCCC
TGGAGAACGCACTGTACGCTCTGTCCGCCGTGGGCCACTTTACACTGGGCTGCGTATTGGAGGAACAGGA
GCATCAAGTAGCAAAAGAGGAAAGAGAGACACCTACCACCGATTCTATGCCCCCACTTCTGAGACAAGCA
ATTGAGCTGTTCGACCGGCAGGGAGCCGAACCTGCCTTCCTTTTCGGCCTGGAACTAATCATATGTGGCC
TGGAGAAACAGCTAAAGTGCGAAAGCGGCGGGCCGACCGACGCCCTTGACGATTTTGACTTAGACATGCT
CCCAGCCGATGCCCTTGACGACTTTGACCTTGATATGCTGCCTGCTGACGCTCTTGACGATTTTGACCTT
GACATGCTCCCCGGGTAACTAAGTAAGGATCCGCGGCCGCACTAGAGGAATTCCGCCCCTCTCCCCCCCC
CCCCTCTCCCTCCCCCCCCCCTAACGTTACTGGCCGAAGCCGCTTGGAATAAGGCCGGTGTGCGTTTGTC
TATATGTTATTTTCCACCATATTGCCGTCTTTTGGCAATGTGAGGGCCCGGAAACCTGGCCCTGTCTTCT
TGACGAGCATTCCTAGGGGTCTTTCCCCTCTCGCCAAAGGAATGCAAGGTCTGTTGAATGTCGTGAAGGA
AGCAGTTCCTCTGGAAGCTTCTTGAAGACAAACAACGTCTGTAGCGACCCTTTGCAGGCAGCGGAACCCC
CCACCTGGCGACAGGTGCCTCTGCGGCCAAAAGCCACGTGTATAAGATACACCTGCAAAGGCGGCACAAC
CCCAGTGCCACGTTGTGAGTTGGATAGTTGTGGAAAGAGTCAAATGGCTCTCCTCAAGCGTATTCAACAA
GGGGCTGAAGGATGCCCAGAAGGTACCCCATTGTATGGGATCTGATCTGGGGCCTCGGTGCACATGCTTT
ACATGTGTTTAGTCGAGGTTAAAAAAACGTCTAGGCCCCCCGAACCACGGGGACGTGGTTTTCCTTTGAA
AAACACGATGATAAGCTTACCGGTCCACCATGGTGAGCAAGGGCGAGGAGCTGTTCACCGGGGTGGTGCC
CATCCTGGTCGAGCTGGACGGCGACGTAAACGGCCACAAGTTCAGCGTGTCCGGCGAGGGCGAGGGCGAT
GCCACCTACGGCAAGCTGACCCTGAAGTTCATCTGCACCACCGGCAAGCTGCCCGTGCCCTGGCCCACCC
TCGTGACCACCCTGACCTACGGCGTGCAGTGCTTCAGCCGCTACCCCGACCACATGAAGCAGCACGACTT
CTTCAAGTCCGCCATGCCCGAAGGCTACGTCCAGGAGCGCACCATCTTCTTCAAGGACGACGGCAACTAC
AAGACCCGCGCCGAGGTGAAGTTCGAGGGCGACACCCTGGTGAACCGCATCGAGCTGAAGGGCATCGACT
TCAAGGAGGACGGCAACATCCTGGGGCACAAGCTGGAGTACAACTACAACAGCCACAACGTCTATATCAT
GGCCGACAAGCAGAAGAACGGCATCAAGGTGAACTTCAAGATCCGCCACAACATCGAGGACGGCAGCGTG
CAGCTCGCCGACCACTACCAGCAGAACACCCCCATCGGCGACGGCCCCGTGCTGCTGCCCGACAACCACT
ACCTGAGCACCCAGTCCGCCCTGAGCAAAGACCCCAACGAGAAGCGCGATCACATGGTCCTGCTGGAGTT
CGTGACCGCCGCCGGGATCACTCTCGGCATGGACGAGCTGTACAAGTAAGCATGCCCGACGGCGAGGATC
TCGTCGTGACCCATGGCGATGCCTGCTTGCCGAATATCATGGTGGAAAATGGCCGCTTTTCTGGATTCAT
CGACTGTGGCCGGCTGGGTGTGGCGGACCGCTATCAGGACATAGCGTTGGCTACCCGTGATATTGCTGAA
GAGCTTGGCGGCGAATGGGCTGACCGCTTCCTCGTGCTTTACGGTATCGCCGCTCCCGATTCGCAGCGCA
TCGCCTTCTATCGCCTTCTTGACGAGTTCTTCTGATGTACAAGTAAAGCGGCCGCGACTCTAGATCATAA
TCAGCCATACCACATTTGTAGAGGTTTTACTTGCTTTAAAAAACCTCCCACACCTCCCCCTGAACCTGAA
ACATAAAATGAATGCAATTGTTGTTGTTTAGTCCCTCCCAATTCGATATCAAGCTTATCGCGATAGATCC
TAATCAACCTCTGGATTACAAAATTTGTGAAAGATTGACTGGTATTCTTAACTATGTTGCTCCTTTTACG
CTATGTGGATACGCTGCTTTAATGCCTTTGTATCATGCTATTGCTTCCCGTATGGCTTTCATTTTCTCCT
CCTTGTATAAATCCTGGTTGCTGTCTCTTTATGAGGAGTTGTGGCCCGTTGTCAGGCAACGTGGCGTGGT
GTGCACTGTGTTTGCTGACGCAACCCCCACTGGTTGGGGCATTGCCACCACCTGTCAGCTCCTTTCCGGG
ACTTTCGCTTTCCCCCTCCCTATTGCCACGGCGGAACTCATCGCCGCCTGCCTTGCCCGCTGCTGGACAG
GGGCTCGGCTGTTGGGCACTGACAATTCCGTGGTGTTGTCGGGGAAATCATCGTCCTTTCCTTGGCTGCT
CGCCTGTGTTGCCACCTGGATTCTGCGCGGGACGTCCTTCTGCTACGTCCCTTCGGCCCTCAATCCAGCG
GACCTTCCTTCCCGCGGCCTGCTGCCGGCTCTGCGGCCTCTTCCGCGTCTTCGCCTTCGCCCTCAGACGA
GTCGGATCTCCCTTTGGGCCGCCTCCCCGCCTGAGATCCTTTAAGACCAATGACTTACAAGGCAGCTGTA
GATCTTAGCCACTTTTTAAAAGAAAAGGGGGGACTGGAAGGGCTAATTCACTCCCAACGAAGACAAGATC
TGCTTTTTGCTTGTACTGGGTCTCTCTGGTTAGACCAGATCTGAGCCTGGGAGCTCTCTGGCTAACTAGG
GAACCCACTGCTTAAGCCTCAATAAAGCTTGCCTTGAGTGCTTCAAGTAGTGTGTGCCCGTCTGTTGTGT
GACTCTGGTAACTAGAGATCCCTCAGACCCTTTTAGTCAGTGTGGAAAATCTCTAGCAGTAGTAGTTCAT
GTCATCTTATTATTCAGTATTTATAACTTGCAAAGAAATGAATATCAGAGAGTGAGAGGCCCGGGTTAAT
TAAGGAAAGGGCTAGATCATTCTTGAAGACGAAAGGGCCTCGTGATACGCCTATTTTTATAGGTTAATGT
CATGATAATAATGGTTTCTTAGACGTCAGGTGGCACTTTTCGGGGAAATGTGCGCGGAACCCCTATTTGT
TTATTTTTCTAAATACATTCAAATATGTATCCGCTCATGAGACAATAACCCTGATAAATGCTTCAATAAT
ATTGAAAAAGGAAGAGTATGAGTATTCAACATTTCCGTGTCGCCCTTATTCCCTTTTTTGCGGCATTTTG
CCTTCCTGTTTTTGCTCACCCAGAAACGCTGGTGAAAGTAAAAGATGCTGAAGATCAGTTGGGTGCACGA
GTGGGTTACATCGAACTGGATCTCAACAGCGGTAAGATCCTTGAGAGTTTTCGCCCCGAAGAACGTTTTC
CAATGATGAGCACTTTTAAAGTTCTGCTATGTGGCGCGGTATTATCCCGTGTTGACGCCGGGCAAGAGCA
ACTCGGTCGCCGCATACACTATTCTCAGAATGACTTGGTTGAGTACTCACCAGTCACAGAAAAGCATCTT
ACGGATGGCATGACAGTAAGAGAATTATGCAGTGCTGCCATAACCATGAGTGATAACACTGCGGCCAACT
TACTTCTGACAACGATCGGAGGACCGAAGGAGCTAACCGCTTTTTTGCACAACATGGGGGATCATGTAAC
TCGCCTTGATCGTTGGGAACCGGAGCTGAATGAAGCCATACCAAACGACGAGCGTGACACCACGATGCCT
GTAGCAATGGCAACAACGTTGCGCAAACTATTAACTGGCGAACTACTTACTCTAGCTTCCCGGCAACAAT
TAATAGACTGGATGGAGGCGGATAAAGTTGCAGGACCACTTCTGCGCTCGGCCCTTCCGGCTGGCTGGTT
TATTGCTGATAAATCTGGAGCCGGTGAGCGTGGGTCTCGCGGTATCATTGCAGCACTGGGGCCAGATGGT
AAGCCCTCCCGTATCGTAGTTATCTACACGACGGGGAGTCAGGCAACTATGGATGAACGAAATAGACAGA
TCGCTGAGATAGGTGCCTCACTGATTAAGCATTGGTAACTGTCAGACCAAGTTTACTCATATATACTTTA
GATTGATTTAAAACTTCATTTTTAATTTAAAAGGATCTAGGTGAAGATCCTTTTTGATAATCTCATGACC
AAAATCCCTTAACGTGAGTTTTCGTTCCACTGAGCGTCAGACCCCGTAGAAAAGATCAAAGGATCTTCTT
GAGATCCTTTTTTTCTGCGCGTAATCTGCTGCTTGCAAACAAAAAAACCACCGCTACCAGCGGTGGTTTG
TTTGCCGGATCAAGAGCTACCAACTCTTTTTCCGAAGGTAACTGGCTTCAGCAGAGCGCAGATACCAAAT
ACTGTTCTTCTAGTGTAGCCGTAGTTAGGCCACCACTTCAAGAACTCTGTAGCACCGCCTACATACCTCG
CTCTGCTAATCCTGTTACCAGTGGCTGCTGCCAGTGGCGATAAGTCGTGTCTTACCGGGTTGGACTCAAG
ACGATAGTTACCGGATAAGGCGCAGCGGTCGGGCTGAACGGGGGGTTCGTGCACACAGCCCAGCTTGGAG
CGAACGACCTACACCGAACTGAGATACCTACAGCGTGAGCTATGAGAAAGCGCCACGCTTCCCGAAGGGA
GAAAGGCGGACAGGTATCCGGTAAGCGGCAGGGTCGGAACAGGAGAGCGCACGAGGGAGCTTCCAGGGGG
AAACGCCTGGTATCTTTATAGTCCTGTCGGGTTTCGCCACCTCTGACTTGAGCGTCGATTTTTGTGATGC
TCGTCAGGGGGGCGGAGCCTATGGAAAAACGCCAGCAACGCGGCCTTTTTACGGTTCCTGGCCTTTTGCT
GGCCTTTTGCTCACATGTTCTTTCCTGCGTTATCCCCTGATTCTGTGGATAACCGTATTACCGCCTTTGA
GTGAGCTGATACCGCTCGCCGCAGCCGAACGACCGAGCGCAGCGAGTCAGTGAGCGAGGAAGCGGAAGAG
CGCCCAATACGCAAACCGCCTCTCCCCGCGCGTTGGCCGATTCATTAATGCAGCAAGCTCATGGCTGACT
AATTTTTTTTATTTATGCAGAGGCCGAGGCCGCCTCGGCCTCTGAGCTATTCCAGAAGTAGTGAGGAGGC
TTTTTTGGAGGCCTAGGCTTTTGCAAAAAGCTCCCCGTGGCACGACAGGTTTCCCGACTGGAAAGCGGGC
AGTGAGCGCAACGCAATTAATGTGAGTTAGCTCACTCATTAGGCACCCCAGGCTTTACACTTTATGCTTC
CGGCTCGTATGTTGTGTGGAATTGTGAGCGGATAACAATTTCACACAGGAAACAGCTATGACATGATTAC
GAATTTCACAAATAAAGCATTTTTTTCACTGCATTCTAGTTGTGGTTTGTCCAAACTCATCAATGTATCT
TATCATGTCTGGATCAACTGGATAACTCAAGCTAACCAAAATCATCCCAAACTTCCCACCCCATACCCTA
TTACCACTGCCAATTACCTGTGGTTTCATTTACTCTAAACCTGTGATTCCTCTGAATTATTTTCATTTTA
AAGAAATTGTATTTGTTAAATATGTACTACAAACTTAGTAGT
Features (pLannotate 1.2.2; 43 found; start..end, strand, type, name):
    377..634     +  LTR            5' LTR (truncated): truncated 5' long terminal repeat (LTR) from HIV-1
    681..806     +  misc_feature   HIV-1 Ψ: packaging signal of human immunodeficiency virus type 1
    790..1128    +  CDS            HIV-1 gag (fragment): gag protein from human immunodeficiency virus 1; gag
   1303..1536    +  misc_feature   RRE: The Rev response element (RRE) of HIV-1 allows for Rev-dependent mRNA export from the nucleus to the cytoplasm.
   1913..2013    +  CDS            Rev (fragment): human immunodeficiency virus 1 (HIV-1) Rev protein; rev; enhances nuclear export of unspliced and incompletely spliced viral mRNAs
   2058..2175    +  misc_feature   cPPT/CTS: central polypurine tract and central termination sequence of HIV-1
   2230..2500    +  protein_bind   tetracycline response element: contains seven copies of the tetracycline operator tetO tetracycline repressor TetR
   2511..2528    +  misc_feature   MCS (fragment): pUC18/19 multiple cloning site
   2533..2571    +  promoter       minimal CMV promoter: human cytomegalovirus (CMV) immediate early promoter
   2701..2825    +  protein_bind   attR1: mutant version of attR; recombination site for the Gateway® LR reaction LR Clonase™
   2850..2880    +  promoter       lac UV5 promoter: E. coli lac promoter with an "up" mutation
   2904..2933    +  promoter       cat promoter (fragment): promoter of the E. coli cat gene encoding chloramphenicol acetyltransferase
   2934..3593    +  CDS            CmR: chloramphenicol acetyltransferase; cat; confers resistance to chloramphenicol
   3772..3930    +  CDS            ccdA (fragment): CCDA_ECO57 - Also known as H, letA. Experimental evidence at protein level: Swiss-Prot protein existence level 1. Antitoxin component of a type II toxin-antitoxin (TA) system which inhibits the post-segregational killing (PSK) of plasmid-free cells, also referred to as a plasmid addiction system. Binds to and blocks the activity of CcdB; will also remove bound CcdB protein from the CcdB-GyrA complex by forming a CcdA-CcdB complex, a process termed rejuvenation. Functions as a transcriptional corepressor for the ccdAB operon, repression also requires CcdB (By similarity). From Escherichia coli
   3935..4237    +  CDS            ccdB: CCDB_ECOLI - Also known as G, letB, letD. Experimental evidence at protein level: Swiss-Prot protein existence level 1. Toxic component of a type II toxin-antitoxin (TA) system, functioning in plasmid maintainence. Responsible for the post- segregational killing (PSK) of plasmid-free cells, also referred to as a plasmid addiction system. Half-life of over 2 hours. Cell killing by CcdB is accompanied by filamentation, defects in chromosome and plasmid segregation, defects in cell division, formation of anucleate cells, decreased DNA synthesis and plasmid loss. Interferes with the activity of DN
   4281..4405    -  protein_bind   attR2: mutant version of attR; recombination site for the Gateway® LR reaction LR Clonase™
   4517..4552    +  promoter       PGK promoter (fragment): mouse phosphoglycerate kinase 1 promoter
   4570..4625    +  promoter       UbC promoter (fragment): human ubiquitin C promoter
   4638..4693    +  promoter       UbC promoter (fragment): human ubiquitin C promoter
   4704..5882    +  promoter       EF-1α promoter: strong constitutive promoter for human elongation factor EF-1α
   5896..5945    +  promoter       UbC promoter (fragment): human ubiquitin C promoter
   5952..5985    -  protein_bind   loxP: Cre-mediated recombination occurs in the 8-bp core sequence (GCATACAT). Cre recombinase
   5992..6689    +  CDS            rtTA3 (fragment): reverse tetracycline transactivator 3 activates expression from Tet-responsive promoters in the presence of doxycycline
   6619..6729    +  CDS            VP48: 3 tandem repeats of the minimal activation domain of herpes simplex virus VP16 (Cheng et al., 2013)
   6902..7364    +  misc_feature   IRES: internal ribosome entry site (IRES) of the encephalomyocarditis virus (EMCV)
   7380..8099    +  CDS            EGFP: the original enhanced GFP (Yang et al., 1996) mammalian codon-optimized
   8099..8365    +  CDS            NeoR/KanR (fragment): aminoglycoside phosphotransferase confers resistance to neomycin, kanamycin, and G418 (Geneticin®)
   8393..8476    +  CDS            large T antigen (fragment): large T antigen from SV40 (simian virus 40)
   8510..8530    +  misc_feature   MCS (fragment): pBluescript multiple cloning site
   8542..9130    +  misc_feature   WPRE: woodchuck hepatitis virus posttranscriptional regulatory element
   9138..9203    +  CDS            nef (fragment): NEF_HV1Z2 - Experimental evidence at protein level: Swiss-Prot protein existence level 1. Extracellular Nef protein targets CD4(+) T-lymphocytes for apoptosis by interacting with CXCR4 surface receptors. From Human immunodeficiency virus type 1 group M subtype D (isolate Z2/CDC-Z34) (HIV-1).
   9205..9438    +  LTR            3' LTR (ΔU3): self-inactivating 3' long terminal repeat (LTR) from HIV-1
   9643..9747    +  promoter       AmpR promoter: bla
   9748..10608   +  CDS            AmpR: β-lactamase; bla; confers resistance to ampicillin, carbenicillin, and related antibiotics
  10779..11367   +  rep_origin     ori: high-copy-number ColE1/pMB1/pBR322/pUC origin of replication
  11550..11604   +  CDS            lacI (fragment): lac repressor; lacI; The lac repressor binds to the lac operator to inhibit transcription in E. coli. This inhibition can be relieved by adding lactose or isopropyl-β-D-thiogalactopyranoside (IPTG).
  11610..11703   +  rep_origin     SV40 ori (fragment): SV40 origin of replication
  11728..11765   +  CDS            lacI (fragment): lac repressor; lacI; The lac repressor binds to the lac operator to inhibit transcription in E. coli. This inhibition can be relieved by adding lactose or isopropyl-β-D-thiogalactopyranoside (IPTG).
  11778..11799   +  protein_bind   CAP binding site: CAP binding activates transcription in the presence of cAMP. E. coli catabolite activator protein
  11814..11844   +  promoter       lac promoter: promoter for the E. coli lac operon
  11848..11870   +  protein_bind   lac operator (fragment): The lac repressor binds to the lac operator to inhibit transcription in E. coli. This inhibition can be relieved by adding lactose or isopropyl-β-D-thiogalactopyranoside (IPTG). lac repressor encoded by lacI
  11902..11985   +  polyA_signal   SV40 poly(A) signal (fragment): SV40 polyadenylation signal
  12152..329     +  CDS            nef (fragment) (across the origin): NEF_HV1BR - Experimental evidence at protein level: Swiss-Prot protein existence level 1. Extracellular Nef protein targets CD4(+) T-lymphocytes for apoptosis by interacting with CXCR4 surface receptors (PubMed:14990729). From Human immunodeficiency virus type 1 group M subtype B (isolate BRU/LAI) (HIV-1).
