[The description below was written by a language model from this plasmid's Addgene catalogue record and pLannotate feature annotations shown in this document.]
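Description:
pINDUCER21 (ORF-EG) is an empty, Gateway-compatible lentiviral destination vector for doxycycline-inducible expression of a cDNA of interest, built on the pHAGE-CAGS-W backbone. It carries the usual HIV-1-derived transfer-vector elements: a truncated 5' LTR, the Ψ packaging signal with a gag fragment, the RRE for Rev-dependent export, cPPT/CTS, a WPRE to enhance transcript expression, and a self-inactivating ΔU3 3' LTR. In bacteria it replicates from a high-copy ColE1/pUC-type origin and confers ampicillin resistance. The parental vector is additionally chloramphenicol resistant and must be kept in a ccdB-tolerant strain. Once the cassette is replaced by an insert, the plasmid is ampicillin-resistant only and can be propagated in standard strains.

The inducible unit consists of a tetracycline response element (seven tetO copies) joined to a minimal CMV promoter, followed by attR1 and attR2 sites flanking the CmR/ccdB counter-selection cassette. An LR recombination swaps this cassette for an ORF, placing it under Tet control. Downstream, a constitutive promoter drives a bicistronic rtTA3-IRES-EGFP transcript, so a single virus delivers both the reverse transactivator needed for doxycycline-dependent activation and a fluorescent marker for identifying or sorting transduced cells. The cloning history describes this promoter as UbC, inherited from pINDUCER20, whereas both sequence annotations call a full-length EF-1α promoter flanked by short UbC fragments, which fits the "EG" in the name. A loxP site lies just upstream of rtTA3, and a residual NeoR fragment after EGFP reflects replacement of the neomycin marker of pINDUCER20. The two sequence records (12,145 and 12,152 nt) give the same 43 features, offset by 7 nt from the IRES onward.
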