Addgene plasmid #46948: pINDUCER21 (ORF-EG)
Purpose: (Empty Backbone) Inducible lentiviral gene expression vector. Chloramphenicol cm + ccdB cassette may be removed to clone in gene of interest
Depositing lab: Stephen Elledge & Thomas Westbrook. Depositing organization: Baylor College of Medicine. Publication: The pINDUCER lentiviral toolkit for inducible RNA interference in vitro and in vivo. Meerbrey KL, Hu G, Kessler JD, Roarty K, Li MZ, Fang JE, Herschkowitz JI, Burrows AE, Ciccia A, Sun T, Schmitt EM, Bernardi RJ, Fu X, Bland CS, Cooper TA, Schiff R, Rosen JM, Westbrook TF, Elledge SJ. Proc Natl Acad Sci U S A. 2011 Mar 1;108(9):3665-70. doi: 10.1073/pnas.1019736108. Epub 2011 Feb 9. PubMed 21307310.
Backbone
  Vector backbone: pHAGE-CAGS-W
  Backbone manufacturer: Dr. Richard Mulligan
  Backbone size (bp): 4874
  Modifications to backbone: pINDUCER21 (ORF-UG) was made by digesting pINDUCER20 with NdeI and SphI. eGFP was PCR amplified with AgeI and SphI on the 5′ and 3′ ends, respectively, and then digested with AgeI and SphI. The vector and eGFP were ligated and sequence verified. pINDUCER20 (ORF-UN) was made by digesting TRE2 out of the pSLIK-Neo- TGmiR-Luc vector with BamHI and SpeI and blunt-end cloned into the backbone of SpeI and XhoI digested pHAGE-CAGS-W vector (Dr. Richard Mulligan, Harvard Institute of Medicine, Boston) to generate the pHAGE-TRE vector. A fragment containing the gateway recipient cassette was cut out of the pHAGE-EF-DEST vector (G.H.) with SpeI and inserted into pHAGE-TRE to generate the pHAGE-TRE-DEST vector. The Ubc-rtTA3-IRES-Neo fragment was cut out of the pSLIK-Neo-TGmiR-Luc vector with PacI and ClaI and bluntend cloned into the backbone of SphI and ClaI digested pHAGE-TRE-DEST.
  Vector type: Lentiviral
  Selectable markers: eGFP
Growth in bacteria
  Bacterial resistance: Chloramphenicol and Ampicillin, 25 & 100 μg/mL
  Growth temperature: 30°C
  Growth strain: ccdB Survival
  Growth instructions: pInducer 21 should be grown in LB media containing 50ug/ml ampicillin + 30ug/ml Chloramphenicol. Easiest to grow this gene expression vector at 30 deg C. When transforming pInducer 21 (parent vector alone) into ecoli, use competant ecoli strain "ccdB" Invitrogen cat# A10460. Following replacement of ccdB surival + Chloramphenicol cassette w cDNA of interest, resultant plasmid is then ampicillin resistant only, and can be transformed into standard competant ecoli strains such as DH5alpha, Stbl3(minimizes LTR recombination), or NEB10
  Copy number: Unknown
Terms and licenses: Academic/Nonprofit Terms; Industry Terms: Not Available to Industry
How to cite: pINDUCER21 (ORF-EG) was a gift from Stephen Elledge & Thomas Westbrook (Addgene plasmid # 46948 ; http://n2t.net/addgene:46948 ; RRID:Addgene_46948)
