>Addgene plasmid #46948 | pINDUCER21 (ORF-EG) | addgene partial sequence | sequence record 71819 | LNCX 5'-AGCTCGTTTAGTGAACCGTCAGATC-3'
TTTGACCTCCATAGAAGACACCGGGACCGATCCAGCCTCCGCGGCCCCGAACTAGTCCAGTGTGGTGGAA
TTCTGCAGATATCAACAAGTTTGTACAAAAAAGCTGAACGAGAAACGTAAAATGATATAAATATCAATAT
ATTAAATTAGATTTTGCATAAAAAACAGACTACATAATACTGTAAAACACAACATATCCAGTCACTATGG
CGGCCGCATTAGGCACCCCAGGCTTTACACTTTATGCTTCCGGCTCGTATAATGTGTGGATTTTGAGTTA
GGATCCGTCGAGATTTTCAGGAGCTAAGGAAGCTAAAATGGAGAAAAAAATCACTGGATATACCACCGTT
GATATATCCCAATGGCATCGTAAAGAACATTTTGAGGCATTTCAGTCAGTTGCTCAATGTACCTATAACC
AGACCGTTCAGCTGGATATTACGGCCTTTTTAAAGACCGTAAAGAAAAATAAGCACAAGTTTTATCCGGC
CTTTATTCACATTCTTGCCCGCCTGATGAATGCTCATCCGGAATTCCGTATGGCAATGAAAGACGGTGAG
CTGGTGATATGGGATAGTGTTCACCCTTGTTACACCGTTTTCCATGAGCAAACTGAAACGTTTTCATCGC
TCTGGAGTGAATACCACGACGATTTCCGGCAGTTTCTACACATATATTCGCAAGATGTGGCGTGTTACGG
TGAAAACCTGGCCTATTTCCCTAAAGGGTTTATTGAGAATATGTTTTTCGTCTCAGCCAATCCCTGGGTG
AGTTTCACCAGTTTTGATTTAAACGTGGCCAATATGGACAACTTCTTCGCCCCCGTTTTCACCATGGGCA
AATATTATACGCAAGGCGACAAGGTGCTGATGCCGCTGGCGATTCAGGTTCATCATGCCGTTTGTGATGG
