>Addgene plasmid #46948 | pINDUCER21 (ORF-EG) | addgene partial sequence | sequence record 71821 | ccdb-fwd 5'-GCATGATGACCACCGATATG-3'
GTGGCTGATCTCAGCCACCGCGAAAATGACATCAAAAACGCCATTAACCTGATGTTCTGGGGAATATAAA
TGTCAGGCTCCCTTATACACAGCCAGTCTGCAGGTCGACCATAGTGACTGGATATGTTGTGTTTTACAGT
ATTATGTAGTCTGTTTTTTATGCAAAATCTAATTTAATATATTGATATTTATATCATTTTACGTTTCTCG
TTCAGCTTTCTTGTACAAAGTGGTTGATATCCAGCACAGTGGCGGCCGCTCGAGTCTAGAGGGCCCGCGG
TTCGAATACCCATACGACGTCCCAGACTACGCTTAGTAATGATTAATTAAACTAGAAATTCTACCGGGTA
GGGGAGGCGCTTTTCCCAAGGCAGTCTGGAGTAACCCACCCAAGATCTGGCCTCCGCGCCGGGTTTTGGC
GCCTCCCGCGGGCGCCCCCCTCCTCACGGCGAGCCGCGTAAGATCTGGCCTCCGCGCCGGGTTTTGGCGC
CTCCCGCGGGCGCCCCCCTCCTCACGGCGAGCCTAGTCGTGAGGCTCCGGTGCCCGTCAGTGGGCAGAGC
GCACATCGCCCACAGTCCCCGAGAAGTTGGGGGGAGGGGTCGGCAATTGAACCGGTGCCTAGAGAAGGTG
GCGCGGGGTAAACTGGGAAAGTGATGTCGTGTACTGGCTCCGCCTTTTTCCCGAGGGTGGGGGAGAACCG
TATATAAGTGCAGTAGTCGCCGTGAACGTTCTTTTTCGCAACGGGTTTGCCGCCAGAACACAGGTAAGTG
CCGTGTGTGGTTCCCGCGGGCCTGGCCTCTTTACGGGTTATGGCCCTTGCGTGCCTTGAATTACTTCCAC
CTGGCTGCAGTACGTGATTCTTGATCCCGAGCTTC
