>Addgene plasmid #46948 | pINDUCER21 (ORF-EG) | addgene partial sequence | sequence record 71822 | EF1a-F 5'-TCAAGCCTCAGACAGTGGTTC-3'
GTGTCGTGAAGCGGCCGCCATGCTAGTAAATTGTCCGCTAAATTCTGGCCGTTTTTGGCTTTTTTGTTAG
ACGGATCCATAACTTCGTATAATGTATGCTATACGAAGTTATGCCACCATGTCTAGACTGGACAAGAGCA
AAGTCATAAACGGAGCTCTGGAATTACTCAATGGTGTCGGTATCGAAGGCCTGACGACAAGGAAACTCGC
TCAAAAGCTGGGAGTTGAGCAGCCTACCCTGTACTGGCACGTGAAGAACAAGCGGGCCCTGCTCGATGCC
CTGCCAATCGAGATGCTGGACAGGCATCATACCCACTTCTGCCCCCTGGAAGGCGAGTCATGGCAAGACT
TTCTGCGGAACAACGCCAAGTCATACCGCTGTGCTCTCCTCTCACATCGCGACGGGGCTAAAGTGCATCT
CGGCACCCGCCCAACAGAGAAACAGTACGAAACCCTGGAAAATCAGCTCGCGTTCCTGTGTCAGCAAGGC
TTCTCCCTGGAGAACGCACTGTACGCTCTGTCCGCCGTGGGCCACTTTACACTGGGCTGCGTATTGGAGG
AACAGGAGCATCAAGTAGCAAAAGAGGAAAGAGAGACACCTACCACCGATTCTATGCCCCCACTTCTGAG
ACAAGCAATTGAGCTGTTCGACCGGCAGGGAGCCGAACCTGCCTTCCTTTTCGGCCTGGAACTAATCATA
TGTGGCCTGGAGAAACAGCTAAAGTGCGAAAGCGGCGGGCCGACCGACGCCCTTGACGATTTTGACTTAG
ACATGCTCCCAGCCGATGCCCTTGACGACTTTGACCTTGATATGCTGCCTGCTGACGCTCTTGACGATTT
TGACCTTGACATGCTCCCCGGGTAACTAAGTAAGGATCCGCGGCCGCACTAGA
