>Addgene plasmid #46948 | pINDUCER21 (ORF-EG) | addgene partial sequence | sequence record 71823 | IRES-F 5'-TGGCTCTCCTCAAGCGTATT-3'
GTACCCCATTGTATGGGATCTGATCTGGGGCCTCGGTGCACATGCTTTACATGTGTTTAGTCGAGGTTAA
AAAAACGTCTAGGCCCCCCGAACCACGGGGACGTGGTTTTCCTTTGAAAAACACGATGATAAGCTTACCG
GTCCACCATGGTGAGCAAGGGCGAGGAGCTGTTCACCGGGGTGGTGCCCATCCTGGTCGAGCTGGACGGC
GACGTAAACGGCCACAAGTTCAGCGTGTCCGGCGAGGGCGAGGGCGATGCCACCTACGGCAAGCTGACCC
TGAAGTTCATCTGCACCACCGGCAAGCTGCCCGTGCCCTGGCCCACCCTCGTGACCACCCTGACCTACGG
CGTGCAGTGCTTCAGCCGCTACCCCGACCACATGAAGCAGCACGACTTCTTCAAGTCCGCCATGCCCGAA
GGCTACGTCCAGGAGCGCACCATCTTCTTCAAGGACGACGGCAACTACAAGACCCGCGCCGAGGTGAAGT
TCGAGGGCGACACCCTGGTGAACCGCATCGAGCTGAAGGGCATCGACTTCAAGGAGGACGGCAACATCCT
GGGGCACAAGCTGGAGTACAACTACAACAGCCACAACGTCTATATCATGGCCGACAAGCAGAAGAACGGC
ATCAAGGTGAACTTCAAGATCCGCCACAACATCGAGGACGGCAGCGTGCAGCTCGCCGACCACTACCAGC
AGAACACCCCCATCGGCGACGGCCCCGTGCTGCTGCCCGACAACCACTACCTGAGCACCCAGTCCGCCCT
GAGCAAAGACCCCAACGAGAAGCGCGATCACATGGTCCTGCTGGAGTTCGTGACCGCCGCCGGGATCACT
CTCGGCATGGACGAGCTGTACAAGTAAGCATGCCCGACGGCGAGGATCTCGTCGTGACCCATGGCGATGC
CTGCTTGCCGAATATCATGGTGGAAAATGGCCGCTTTTCTGGATTCATCGACTGTGGCCGGCTGGGTGTG
GCGGACCGCTATCAGGACATAGCGTTGGCTACCCGTGATATTGCTGA
